Addgene plasmid #72035: Sema5a-AP-His
Purpose: Expresses the extracellular region of the Sema5A protein, C-terminally fused to alkaline phosphatase + 6X histidine tag.
Depositing lab: Woj Wojtowicz. Depositing organization: University of California, Berkeley. Publication: An extracellular biochemical screen reveals that FLRTs and Unc5s mediate neuronal subtype recognition in the retina. Visser JJ, Cheng Y, Perry SC, Chastain AB, Parsa B, Masri SS, Ray TA, Kay JN, Wojtowicz WM. Elife. 2015 Dec 3;4. pii: e08149. doi: 10.7554/eLife.08149. PubMed 26633812.
Backbone
  Vector backbone: pCMVi-SV40ori
  Vector type: Mammalian Expression
Growth in bacteria
  Bacterial resistance: Ampicillin, 100 μg/mL
  Growth temperature: 37°C
  Growth strain: DH5alpha
  Copy number: High Copy
Gene/Insert
  Gene/Insert name: Sema5a (alt names: Semaphorin 5A; semF; Semaf; NCBI gene ID 20356; Reference sequence NM_009154.2)
  Species: M. musculus (mouse)
  Insert size (bp): 2910
  Entrez Gene: Sema5a (a.k.a. 5930434A13, 9130201M22Rik, AI464145, Semaf, semF)
  Promoter: CMV
  Tag / fusion protein: AP-His (C terminal on backbone)
  Cloning method: Restriction Enzyme; 5′ cloning site NotI (not destroyed); 3′ cloning site AscI (not destroyed)
  Sequencing primers: 5′ GTCAGAGGTAACTCCCGTTGC; 3′ GAGGTTCTTGGCGGCTGTC
Terms and licenses: Academic/Nonprofit Terms; Industry Terms: Not Available to Industry
How to cite: Sema5a-AP-His was a gift from Woj Wojtowicz (Addgene plasmid # 72035 ; http://n2t.net/addgene:72035 ; RRID:Addgene_72035)
