[The description below was written by a language model from this plasmid's Addgene catalogue record and pLannotate feature annotations shown in this document.]
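Description:
Sema5a-AP-His is a mammalian expression plasmid built on the pCMVi-SV40ori backbone that produces the extracellular region of mouse Semaphorin 5A as a secreted fusion protein. The full sequence record is about 9.4 kb. In bacteria it is maintained at high copy through a ColE1/pUC-type origin and selected with ampicillin via the β-lactamase gene. The backbone also carries an f1 phage origin and small remnants of rop, bom and lacZα that are annotated only as fragments. An SV40 enhancer/early promoter region is present, which overlaps the SV40 origin implied by the backbone name and would allow episomal amplification in cells expressing large T antigen.

The expression cassette consists of the human CMV immediate early enhancer and promoter followed by CMV intron A, an arrangement commonly used to boost transcript levels. The 2,910 bp Sema5a ectodomain fragment, cloned between NotI and AscI sites that remain intact, comes next. The automated annotation matched this insert to the rat Sema5a protein entry, but the catalogue record identifies it as mouse. It is fused in frame at its C terminus to human placental secreted alkaline phosphatase and, according to the record, a 6X histidine tag that is not separately annotated in the feature table. An SV40 polyadenylation signal terminates the transcript.

The alkaline phosphatase moiety provides an enzymatic readout for detecting binding of the ectodomain, and the His tag allows capture or purification. The associated publication describes an extracellular biochemical interaction screen of cell-surface recognition proteins in the retina, which fits the use of this construct as a soluble tagged ectodomain in such binding assays.
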