Features (pLannotate 1.2.2; 14 found; start..end, strand, type, name):
     25..408     +  enhancer       CMV enhancer: human cytomegalovirus immediate early enhancer
    410..609     +  promoter       CMV promoter: human cytomegalovirus (CMV) immediate early promoter
    748..1573    +  intron         CMV intron A: human cytomegalovirus intron A (Chapman et al., 1991)
   1610..4519    +  CDS            Sema5a (fragment): SEM5A_RAT - Experimental evidence at protein level: Swiss-Prot protein existence level 1. Bifunctional axonal guidance cue regulated by sulfated proteoglycans; attractive effects result from interactions with heparan sulfate proteoglycans (HSPGs), while the inhibitory effects depend on interactions with chondroitin sulfate proteoglycans (CSPGs). Ligand for receptor PLXNB3. In glioma cells, SEMA5A stimulation of PLXNB3 results in the disassembly of F-actin stress fibers, disruption of focal adhesions and cellular collapse as well as inhibition of cell migration and invasion through ARHGDIA-medi
   4541..5992    +  CDS            SEAP: secreted alkaline phosphatase from human placenta The natural enzyme has a C-terminal transmembrane sequence that is replaced by a GPI anchor.
   6051..6172    +  polyA_signal   SV40 poly(A) signal: SV40 polyadenylation signal
   6381..6969    -  rep_origin     ori: high-copy-number ColE1/pMB1/pBR322/pUC origin of replication
   7140..8000    -  CDS            AmpR: β-lactamase; bla; confers resistance to ampicillin, carbenicillin, and related antibiotics
   8001..8105    -  promoter       AmpR promoter: bla
   8200..8235    +  CDS            rop (fragment): Rop protein, which maintains plasmids at low copy number; rop
   8258..8588    +  promoter       SV40 promoter: SV40 enhancer and early promoter
   8711..8810    +  misc_feature   bom (fragment): basis of mobility region from pBR322
   8838..9266    -  rep_origin     f1 ori (sequence partly withheld): f1 bacteriophage origin of replication; arrow indicates direction of (+) strand synthesis
   9270..9427    -  CDS            lacZα (fragment): LacZα fragment of β-galactosidase; lacZ fragment
>Addgene plasmid #72035 | Sema5a-AP-His | depositor full sequence | sequence record 137830 | Full sequence
GTCGAGGTCTCGACGGTATCGATTGACATTGATTATTGACTAGCTAGTTATTAATAGTAATCAATTACGG
GGTCATTAGTTCATAGCCCATATATGGAGTTCCGCGTTACATAACTTACGGTAAATGGCCCGCCTGGCTG
ACCGCCCAACGACCCCCGCCCATTGACGTCAATAATGACGTATGTTCCCATAGTAACGCCAATAGGGACT
TTCCATTGACGTCAATGGGTGGAGTATTTACGGTAAACTGCCCACTTGGCAGTACATCAAGTGTATCATA
TGCCAAGTCCGCCCCCTATTGACGTCAATGACGGTAAATGGCCCGCCTGGCATTATGCCCAGTACATGAC
CTTACGGGACTTTCCTACTTGGCAGTACATCTACGTATTAGTCATCGCTATTACCATGGTGATGCGGTTT
TGGCAGTACACCAATGGGCGTGGATAGCGGTTTGACTCACGGGGATTTCCAAGTCTCCACCCCATTGACG
TCAATGGGAGTTTGTTTTGGCACCAAAATCAACGGGACTTTCCAAAATGTCGTAATAACCCCGCCCCGTT
GACGCAAATGGGCGGTAGGCGTGTACGGTGGGAGGTCTATATAAGCAGAGCTCGTTTAGTGAACCGTCAG
ATCGCCTGGAGACGCCATCCACGCTGTTTTGACCTCCATAGAAGACACCGGGACCGATCCAGCCTCCGCG
GCCGGGAACGGTGCATTGGAACGCGGATTCCCCGTGCCAAGAGTGACGTAAGTACCGCCTATAGACTCTA
TAGGCACACCCCTTTGGCTCTTATGCATGCTATACTGTTTTTGGCTTGGGGCCTATACACCCCCGCTTCC
ATATGCTATAGGTGATGGTATAGCTTAGCCTATAGGTGTGGGTTATTGACCATTATTGACCACTCCCCTA
TTGGTGACGATACTTTCCATTACTAATCCATAACATGGCTCTTTGCCACAACTATCTCTATTGGCTATAT
GCCAATACTCTGTCCTTCAGAGACTGACACGGACTCTGTATTTTTACAGGATGGGGTCCCATTTATTATT
TACAAATTCACATATACAACAACGCCGTCCCCCGTGCCCGCAGTTTTTATTAAACATAGCGTGGGATCTC
CACGCGAATCTCGGGTACGTGTTCCGGACATGGGCTCTTCTCCGGTAGCGGCGGAGCTTCCACATCCGAG
CCCTGGTCCCATGCCTCCAGCGGCTCATGGTCGCTCGGCAGCTCCTTGCTCCTAACAGTGGAGGCCAGAC
TTAGGCACAGCACAATGCCCACCACCACCAGTGTGCCGCACAAGGCCGTGGCGGTAGGGTATGTGTCTGA
AAATGAGCTCGGAGATTGGGCTCGCACCGCTGACGCAGATGGAAGACTTAAGGCAGCGGCAGAAGAAGAT
GCAGGCAGCTGAGTTGTTGTATTCTGATAAGAGTCAGAGGTAACTCCCGTTGCGGTGCTGTTAACGGTGG
AGGGCAGTGTAGTCTGAGCAGTACTCGTTGCTGCCGCGCGCGCCACCAGACATAATAGCTGACAGACTAA
CAGACTGTTCCTTTCCATGGGTCTTTTCTGCAGAAGCTTGAATTCTCGAGGATCCGCGGCCGCGCCACCA
TGAAGGGAGCCTGCATCCTTGCATGGCTGTTCTCAAGCCTGGGAGTGTGGAGACTTGCTAGGCCCGAGAC
CCAGGACCCTGCCAAGTGCCAGAGAGCTGAGCACCCTGTCGTCTCTTACAAAGAAATTGGCCCCTGGTTA
CGGGAGTTCAGAGCCGAGAATGCTGTGGATTTCTCGAGGTTAACATTTGACCCAGGACAGAAAGAACTTG
TCGTAGGAGCGAGAAACTATCTCTTCAGATTAGAGCTTGAGGATCTGTCTCTCATCCAGGCTGTGGAGTG
GGAGTGTGACGAAGCCACCAAGAAGGCCTGTTACAGCAAGGGCAAATCGAAGGAGGAATGTCAGAACTAC
ATACGAGTGCTCTTAGTTGGTGGGGACCGGCTATTCACCTGTGGGACCAATGCCTTCACACCTGTCTGTA
CCATCCGCTCGTTAAGTAACCTGACTGAGATCCATGATCAGATCAGTGGCATGGCCCGCTGTCCCTACAG
TCCCCAGCACAATTCTACCGCCCTACTCACTGCCAGTGGTGAGCTCTATGCTGCAACAGCCATGGATTTC
CCAGGGCGAGATCCAGCCATTTACCGAAGTCTGGGCACTTTGCCTCCTCTTCGAACTGCACAGTACAACT
CCAAATGGCTCAATGAACCAAACTTTGTGTCTTCCTACGACATCGGAAATTTCACCTACTTCTTCTTCCG
AGAAAACGCCGTGGAACATGACTGTGGGAAGACGGTGTTCTCCAGGGCTGCCCGGGTCTGTAAAAATGAC
ATTGGAGGGCGATTTCTTCTGGAGGACACCTGGACTACCTTCATGAAGGCTCGCCTCAACTGCTCCCGGC
CTGGTGAGGTGCCCTTCTACTACAATGAGCTGCAGGGTACTTTCTTCCTGCCGGAGCTGGATCTGATCTA
TGGTATCTTCACCACCAATGTAAACAGCATCGCTGCCTCTGCTGTCTGTGTCTTCAACCTGAGCGCCATC
TCACAGGCCTTCAATGGACCCTTCAAGTACCAAGAAAACTCTCGCTCAGCCTGGCTGCCTTATCCCAACC
CCAACCCCAATTTTCAGTGCGGCACCATGGACCAGGGCCTGTACGTAAACCTGACGGAAAGAAACCTACA
GGATGCTCAGAAGTTCATTCTGATGCATGAAGTGGTGCAGCCAGTGACCACAGTGCCCTCTTTCATGGAG
GACAACAGCCGCTTCTCCCACTTAGCTGTTGATGTTGTGCAAGGCAGGGAGACTCTGGTCCACATCATTT
ATCTGGCCACAGATTATGGCACCATTAAGAAAGTACGAGCTCCCCTGAGTCAGAGCTCAGGCAGCTGTTT
GCTGGAAGAGATTGAGCTTTTCCCAGAGAGGAGGAGTGAGCCCATCAGGAGCCTGCAGATCCTCCACAGC
CAGAGTGTCCTATTTGTGGGACTACAGGAGCATGTGGCCAAGATCCCCCTGAAGAGGTGCCACTTCCATC
AAACACGCAGTGCCTGCATTGGCGCTCAGGACCCTTACTGTGGCTGGGATGCGGTGATGAAGAAATGCAC
CAGCCTGGAGGAGAGTCTGAGCATGACCCAGTGGGATCAGAGCATCCCCACCTGTCCGACCAGAAATCTC
ACTGTAGATGGGAGCTTTGGCCCATGGTCACCGTGGACACCCTGTACACACACTGATGGCACTGCTGTGG
GCTCCTGCCTCTGCCGGTCCCGCTCCTGTGACAGCCCAGCTCCTCAGTGTGGTGGTTGGCAGTGTGAGGG
CCCTAGAATGGAGATCACCAACTGTTCCAGGAATGGAGGCTGGACTCCCTGGACCTCCTGGTCTCCGTGC
AGCACGACCTGTGGCATTGGCTTCCAAGTGCGGCAGCGATCCTGCAGCAACCCCACGCCCAGGCATGGCG
GGCGCGTGTGCGTGGGCCAGAACAGGGAGGAAAGATACTGCAATGAACATTTGCTCTGCCCACCACACGT
GTTCTGGACAGGCTGGGGACCTTGGGAACGGTGCACAGCCCAGTGCGGGGGTGGCATTCAAGCCCGCCGG
AGGACCTGTGAAAATGGGCCTGACTGTGCAGGATGCAATGTGGAATACCAGCCTTGTAACACCAATGCAT
GCCCGGAGCTGAAGAAGACCACACCCTGGACACCCTGGACCCCTGTCAACATCTCTGACAATGGAGGTCA
CTATGAGCAGCGTTTCCGCTATACCTGTAAAGCTCGCCTGCCAGATCCAAATTTGCTGGAAGTAGGAAGA
CAGAGGATAGAAATGCGGTACTGTTCCAGCGATGGAACCAGTGGCTGCTCCACAGACGGACTTTCTGGAG
ACTTTCTAAGAGCTGGGAGATACTCTGCTCATACAGTCAATGGGGCATGGTCAGCCTGGACTTCCTGGTC
ACAGTGCAGCAGAGACTGCAGCAGGGGCATTCGGAACCGGAAGCGTGTTTGCAACAACCCAGAACCCAAG
TTTGGGGGCATGCCATGCCTTGGCCCATCGCTGGAGTTCCAGGAATGCAACATTTTACCTTGTCCAGTGG
ATGGTGTGTGGTCTTGCTGGTCATCCTGGTCTAAATGTTCAGCAACCTGTGGAGGTGGCCACTACATGAG
AACCCGTTCTTGTTCGAATCCAGCCCCAGCATATGGAGGGGACATCTGCCTGGGACTGCACACAGAAGAG
GCACTCTGCAACACACAGACCTGCCCAGAAAGCTGGTCAGAGTGGTCAGACTGGTCTGTGTGCGATGCAT
CTGGTACCCAGGTCCGTGCTCGGCAGTGCATCCTTCTGTTTCCAGTGGGCAGCCAATGTTCTGGAAATAC
TACAGAGAGCCGGCCTTGTGTATTTGACTCTAATTTCATCCCAGAAGTATCTGTGGCAAGATCCAGCAGC
GTAGAAGAAAAAAGGTGTGGAGAGTTCAACATGTTCCACGGCGCGCCTGGATCTTCCGGAATCATCCCAG
TTGAGGAGGAGAACCCGGACTTCTGGAACCGCGAGGCAGCCGAGGCCCTGGGTGCCGCCAAGAAGCTGCA
GCCTGCACAGACAGCCGCCAAGAACCTCATCATCTTCCTGGGCGATGGGATGGGGGTGTCTACGGTGACA
GCTGCCAGGATCCTAAAAGGGCAGAAGAAGGACAAACTGGGGCCTGAGATACCCCTGGCCATGGACCGCT
TCCCATATGTGGCTCTGTCCAAGACATACAATGTAGACAAACATGTGCCAGACAGTGGAGCCACAGCCAC
GGCCTACCTGTGCGGGGTCAAGGGCAACTTCCAGACCATTGGCTTGAGTGCAGCCGCCCGCTTTAACCAG
TGCAACACGACACGCGGCAACGAGGTCATCTCCGTGATGAATCGGGCCAAGAAAGCAGGGAAGTCAGTGG
GAGTGGTAACCACCACACGAGTGCAGCACGCCTCGCCAGCCGGCACCTACGCCCACACGGTGAACCGCAA
CTGGTACTCGGACGCCGACGTGCCTGCCTCGGCCCGCCAGGAGGGGTGCCAGGACATCGCTACGCAGCTC
ATCTCCAACATGGACATTGACGTGATCCTAGGTGGGGGCCGAAAGTACATGTTTCGCATGGGAACCCCAG
ACCCTGAGTACCCAGATGACTACAGCCAAGGTGGGACCAGGCTGGACGGGAAGAATCTGGTGCAGGAATG
GCTGGCGAAGCGCCAGGGTGCCCGGTATGTGTGGAACCGCACTGAGCTCATGCAGGCTTCCCTGGACCCG
TCTGTGACCCATCTCATGGGTCTCTTTGAGCCTGGAGACATGAAATACGAGATCCACCGAGACTCCACAC
TGGACCCCTCCCTGATGGAGATGACAGAGGCTGCCCTGCGCCTGCTGAGCAGGAACCCCCGCGGCTTCTT
CCTCTTCGTGGAGGGTGGTCGCATCGACCATGGTCATCATGAAAGCAGGGCTTACCGGGCACTGACTGAG
ACGATCATGTTCGACGACGCCATTGAGAGGGCGGGCCAGCTCACCAGCGAGGAGGACACGCTGAGCCTCG
TCACTGCCGACCACTCCCACGTCTTCTCCTTCGGAGGCTACCCCCTGCGAGGGAGCTCCATCTTCGGGCT
GGCCCCTGGCAAGGCCCGGGACAGGAAGGCCTACACGGTCCTCCTATACGGAAACGGTCCAGGCTATGTG
CTCAAGGACGGCGCCCGGCCGGATGTTACCGAGAGCGAGAGCGGGAGCCCCGAGTATCGGCAGCAGTCAG
CAGTGCCCCTGGACGAAGAGACCCACGCAGGCGAGGACGTGGCGGTGTTCGCGCGCGGCCCGCAGGCGCA
CCTGGTTCACGGCGTGCAGGAGCAGACCTTCATAGCGCACGTCATGGCCTTCGCCGCCTGCCTGGAGCCC
TACACCGCCTGCGACCTGGCGCCCCCCGCCGGCACCACCGACGCCGCGCACCCGGGTCATCATCACCATC
ACCATTAATCTAGAGATCTTATTAAAGCAGAACTTGTTTATTGCAGCTTATAATGGTTACAAATAAAGCA
ATAGCATCACAAATTTCACAAATAAAGCATTTTTTTCACTGCATTCTAGTTGTGGTTTGTCCAAACTCAT
CAATGTATCTTATCATGTCTGGTCGACTCTAGCTAGACTCTTCCGCTTCCTCGCTCACTGACTCGCTGCG
CTCGGTCGTTCGGCTGCGGCGAGCGGTATCAGCTCACTCAAAGGCGGTAATACGGTTATCCACAGAATCA
GGGGATAACGCAGGAAAGAACATGTGAGCAAAAGGCCAGCAAAAGGCCAGGAACCGTAAAAAGGCCGCGT
TGCTGGCGTTTTTCCATAGGCTCCGCCCCCCTGACGAGCATCACAAAAATCGACGCTCAAGTCAGAGGTG
GCGAAACCCGACAGGACTATAAAGATACCAGGCGTTTCCCCCTGGAAGCTCCCTCGTGCGCTCTCCTGTT
CCGACCCTGCCGCTTACCGGATACCTGTCCGCCTTTCTCCCTTCGGGAAGCGTGGCGCTTTCTCATAGCT
CACGCTGTAGGTATCTCAGTTCGGTGTAGGTCGTTCGCTCCAAGCTGGGCTGTGTGCACGAACCCCCCGT
TCAGCCCGACCGCTGCGCCTTATCCGGTAACTATCGTCTTGAGTCCAACCCGGTAAGACACGACTTATCG
CCACTGGCAGCAGCCACTGGTAACAGGATTAGCAGAGCGAGGTATGTAGGCGGTGCTACAGAGTTCTTGA
AGTGGTGGCCTAACTACGGCTACACTAGAAGAACAGTATTTGGTATCTGCGCTCTGCTGAAGCCAGTTAC
CTTCGGAAAAAGAGTTGGTAGCTCTTGATCCGGCAAACAAACCACCGCTGGTAGCGGTGGTTTTTTTGTT
TGCAAGCAGCAGATTACGCGCAGAAAAAAAGGATCTCAAGAAGATCCTTTGATCTTTTCTACGGGGTCTG
ACGCTCAGTGGAACGAAAACTCACGTTAAGGGATTTTGGTCATGAGATTATCAAAAAGGATCTTCACCTA
GATCCTTTTAAATTAAAAATGAAGTTTTAAATCAATCTAAAGTATATATGAGTAAACTTGGTCTGACAGT
TACCAATGCTTAATCAGTGAGGCACCTATCTCAGCGATCTGTCTATTTCGTTCATCCATAGTTGCCTGAC
TCCCCGTCGTGTAGATAACTACGATACGGGAGGGCTTACCATCTGGCCCCAGTGCTGCAATGATACCGCG
AGACCCACGCTCACCGGCTCCAGATTTATCAGCAATAAACCAGCCAGCCGGAAGGGCCGAGCGCAGAAGT
GGTCCTGCAACTTTATCCGCCTCCATCCAGTCTATTAATTGTTGCCGGGAAGCTAGAGTAAGTAGTTCGC
CAGTTAATAGTTTGCGCAACGTTGTTGCCATTGCTACAGGCATCGTGGTGTCACGCTCGTCGTTTGGTAT
GGCTTCATTCAGCTCCGGTTCCCAACGATCAAGGCGAGTTACATGATCCCCCATGTTGTGCAAAAAAGCG
GTTAGCTCCTTCGGTCCTCCGATCGTTGTCAGAAGTAAGTTGGCCGCAGTGTTATCACTCATGGTTATGG
CAGCACTGCATAATTCTCTTACTGTCATGCCATCCGTAAGATGCTTTTCTGTGACTGGTGAGTACTCAAC
CAAGTCATTCTGAGAATAGTGTATGCGGCGACCGAGTTGCTCTTGCCCGGCGTCAATACGGGATAATACC
GCGCCACATAGCAGAACTTTAAAAGTGCTCATCATTGGAAAACGTTCTTCGGGGCGAAAACTCTCAAGGA
TCTTACCGCTGTTGAGATCCAGTTCGATGTAACCCACTCGTGCACCCAACTGATCTTCAGCATCTTTTAC
TTTCACCAGCGTTTCTGGGTGAGCAAAAACAGGAAGGCAAAATGCCGCAAAAAAGGGAATAAGGGCGACA
CGGAAATGTTGAATACTCATACTCTTCCTTTTTCAATATTATTGAAGCATTTATCAGGGTTATTGTCTCA
TGAGCGGATACATATTTGAATGTATTTAGAAAAATAAACAAATAGGGGTTCCGCGCACATTTCCCCGAAA
AGTGCCACCTGACGTCTAAGAAACCATTATTATCATGACATTAACCTATAAAAATAGGCGTATCACGAGG
CCCTTTCGTCTCGCGCGTTTCGGTGATGACGGTGAAAACCTCTGACACATGCAGCTCCCGGAGGAATGTG
TGTCAGTTAGGGTGTGGAAAGTCCCCAGGCTCCCCAGGCAGGCAGAAGTATGCAAAGCATGCATCTCAAT
TAGTCAGCAACCAGGTGTGGAAAGTCCCCAGGCTCCCCAGCAGGCAGAAGTATGCAAAGCATGCATCTCA
ATTAGTCAGCAACCATAGTCCCGCCCCTAACTCCGCCCATCCCGCCCCTAACTCCGCCCAGTTCCGCCCA
TTCTCCGCCCCATGGCTGACTAATTTTTTTTATTTATGCAGAGGCCGAGGCCGCCTCTGCCTCTGAGCTA
TTCCAGAAGTAGTGAGGAGGCTTTTTTGGAGGCCTAGGCTTTTGCAAAAAGCTCCCGGGAGCTTGTATAT
CCATTTTCGTCCCGGAGACGGTCACAGCTTGTCTGTAAGCGGATGCCGGGAGCAGACAAGCCCGTCAGGG
CGCGTCAGCGGGTGTTGGCGGGTGTCGGGGCTGGCTTAACTATGCGGCATCAGAGCAGATTGTACTGAGA
GTGCACCATATGCGGTGTGAAATACCGCACAGATGCGTAAGGAGAAAATACCGCATCAGGAAATTGTAAG
CGTTAATATTTTGTTAAAATTCGCGTTAAATTTTTGTTAAATCAGCTCATTTTTTAACCAATAGGCCGAA
ATCGGCAAAATCCCTTATAAATCAAAAGAATAGACCGAGATAGGGT
[37 nt withheld, positions 8937-8973]
AAAGAACGTGGACTCCAACGTCAAAGG
[49 nt withheld, positions 9001-9049]
T
[91 nt withheld, positions 9051-9141]
G
[124 nt withheld, positions 9143-9266]
CCATTCGCCATTCAGGCTGCGCAACTGTTGGGAAGGGCGATCGGTGCGGGCCTCTTCGCTATTACGCCAG
CTGGCGAAAGGGGGATGTGCTGCAAGGCGATTAAGTTGGGTAACGCCAGGGTTTTCCCAGTCACGACGTT
GTAAAACGACGGCCAGTGAATT
