>Addgene plasmid #72035 | Sema5a-AP-His | addgene partial sequence | sequence record 137828 | pMRB101-F 5'-aagatgcaggcagctgagtt-3'
ACGGTGGAGGGCAGTGTAGTCTGAGCAGTACTCGTTGCTGCCGCGCGCGCCACCAGACATAATAGCTGAC
AGACTAACAGACTGTTCCTTTCCATGGGTCTTTTCTGCAGAAGCTTGAATTCTCGAGGATCCGCGGCCGC
GCCACCATGAAGGGAGCCTGCATCCTTGCATGGCTGTTCTCAAGCCTGGGAGTGTGGAGACTTGCTAGGC
CCGAGACCCAGGACCCTGCCAAGTGCCAGAGAGCTGAGCACCCTGTCGTCTCTTACAAAGAAATTGGCCC
CTGGTTACGGGAGTTCAGAGCCGAGAATGCTGTGGATTTCTCGAGGTTAACATTTGACCCAGGACAGAAA
GAACTTGTCGTAGGAGCGAGAAACTATCTCTTCAGATTAGAGCTTGAGGATCTGTCTCTCATCCAGGCTG
TGGAGTGGGAGTGTGACGAAGCCACCAAGAAGGCCTGTTACAGCAAGGGCAAATCGAAGGAGGAATGTCA
GAACTACATACGAGTGCTCTTAGTTGGTGGGGACCGGCTATTCACCTGTGGGACCAATGCCTTCACACCT
GTCTGTACCATCCGCTCGTTAAGTAACCTGACTGAGATCCATGATCAGATCAGTGGCATGGCCCGCTGTC
CCTACAGTCCCCAGCACAATTCTACCGCCCTACTCACTGCCAGTGGTGAGCTCTATGCTGCAACAGCCAT
GGATTTCCCAGGGCGAGATCCAGCCATTTACCGAAGTCTGG
