>Addgene plasmid #72035 | Sema5a-AP-His | addgene partial sequence | sequence record 137829 | SV40pA-R 5'-GAAATTTGTGATGCTATTGC-3'
ATAAGATCTCTAGATTAATGGTGATGGTGATGATGACCCGGGTGCGCGGCGTCGGTGGTGCCGGCGGGGG
GCGCCAGGTCGCAGGCGGTGTAGGGCTCCAGGCAGGCGGCGAAGGCCATGACGTGCGCTATGAAGGTCTG
CTCCTGCACGCCGTGAACCAGGTGCGCCTGCGGGCCGCGCGCGAACACCGCCACGTCCTCGCCTGCGTGG
GTCTCTTCGTCCAGGGGCACTGCTGACTGCTGCCGATACTCGGGGCTCCCGCTCTCGCTCTCGGTAACAT
CCGGCCGGGCGCCGTCCTTGAGCACATAGCCTGGACCGTTTCCGTATAGGAGGACCGTGTAGGCCTTCCT
GTCCCGGGCCTTGCCAGGGGCCAGCCCGAAGATGGAGCTCCCTCGCAGGGGGTAGCCTCCGAAGGAGAAG
ACGTGGGAGTGGTCGGCAGTGACGAGGCTCAGCGTGTCCTCCTCGCTGGTGAGCTGGCCCGCCCTCTCAA
TGGCGTCGTCGAACATGATCGTCTCAGTCAGTGCCCGGTAAGCCCTGCTTTCATGATGACCATGGTCGAT
GCGACCACCCTCCACGAAGAGGAAGAAGCCGCGGGGGTTCCTGCTCAGCAGGCGCAGGGCAGCCTCTGTC
ATCTCCATCAGGGAGGGGTCCAGTGTGGAGTCTCGGTGGATCTCGTATTTCATGTCTCCAGGCTCAAAGA
GACCCATGAGATGGGTCACAGACGGGTCCAGGGAAGCCTGCATGAGCTCAGTGCGGTTCCACACATACCG
GGCACCCTGGCGCTTCGCCAGCCATTCCTGCACCAGATTCTTCCCGTCCAGCCTGGTCCCACCTTGGCTG
TAGTCATCTGG
